>Addgene plasmid #159275 | AAVS1-tdTomato | addgene full sequence | sequence record 312908 | Addgene NGS Result
GACATTGATTATTGACTAGTTATTAATAGTAATCAATTACGGGGTCATTAGTTCATAGCCCATATATGGA
GTTCCGCGTTACATAACTTACGGTAAATGGCCCGCCTGGCTGACCGCCCAACGACCCCCGCCCATTGACG
TCAATAATGACGTATGTTCCCATAGTAACGCCAATAGGGACTTTCCATTGACGTCAATGGGTGGAGTATT
TACGGTAAACTGCCCACTTGGCAGTACATCAAGTGTATCATATGCCAAGTACGCCCCCTATTGACGTCAA
TGACGGTAAATGGCCCGCCTGGCATTATGCCCAGTACATGACCTTATGGGACTTTCCTACTTGGCAGTAC
ATCTACGTATTAGTCATCGCTATTACCATGGTCGAGGTGAGCCCCACGTTCTGCTTCACTCTCCCCATCT
CCCCCCCCTCCCCACCCCCAATTTTGTATTTATTTATTTTTTAATTATTTTGTGCAGCGATGGGGGCGGG
GGGGGGGGGGGGGCGCGCGCCRGGGGGGGSGGGGSGGGGSGRGGGGSGGGGSGGGGCGAGGCGGAGAGGT
GCGGCGGCAGCCAATCAGAGCGGCGCGCTCCGAAAGTTTCCTTTTATGGCGAGGCGGCGGCGGCGGCGGC
CCTATAAAAAGCGAAGCGCGCGGCGGGCGGGAGTCGCTGCGCGCTGCCTTCGCCCCGTGCCCCGCTCCGC
CGCCGCCTCGCGCCGCCCGCCCCGGCTCTGACTGACCGCGTTACTCCCACAGGTGAGCGGGCGGGACGGC
CCTTCTCCTCCGGGCTGTAATTAGCGCTTGGTTTAATGACGGCTTGTTTCTTTTCTGTGGCTGCGTGAAA
GCCTTGAGGGGCTCCGGGAGGGCCCTTTGTGCGGGGGGAGCGGCTCGGGGGGTGCGTGCGTGTGTGTGTG
CGTGGGGAGCGCCGCGTGCGGCTCCGCGCTGCCCGGCGGCTGTGAGCGCTGCGGGCGCGGCGCGGGGCTT
TGTGCGCTCCGCAGTGTGCGCGAGGGGAGCGCGGCCGGGGGCGGTGCCCCGCGGTGCGGGGGGGGCTGCG
AGGGGAACAAAGGCTGCGTGCGGGGTGTGTGCGTGGGGGGGTGAGCAGGGGGTGTGGGCGCGTCGGTCGG
GCTGCAACCCCCCCTGCACCCCCCTCCCCGAGTTGCTGAGCACGGCCCGGCTTCGGGTGCGGGGCTCCGT
ACGGGGCGTGGCGCGGGGCTCGCCGTGCCGGGCGGGGGGTGGCGGCAGGTGGGGGTGCCGGGCGGGGCGG
GGCCGCCTCGGGCCGGGGRGGGCTCGGGGGAGGGGCGCGGCGGCCCCCGGAGCGCCGGCGGCTGTCGAGG
CGCGGCGAGCCGCAGCCATTGCCTTTTATGGTAATCGTGCGAGAGGGCGCAGGGACTTCCTTTGTCCCAA
ATCTGTGCGGAGCCGAAATCTGGGAGGCGCCGCCGCACCCCCTCTAGCGGGCGCGGGGCGAAGCGGTGCG
GCGCCGGCAGGAAGGAAATGGGCGGGGAGGGCCTTCGTGCGTCGCCGCGCCGCCGTCCCCTTCTCCCTCT
CCAGCCTCGGGGCTGTCCGCGGGGGGACGGCTGCCTTCGGGGGGGACGGGGCAGGGCGGGGTTCGGCTTC
TGGCGTGTGACCGGCGGCTCTAGAGCCTCTGCTAACCATGTTCATGCCTTCTTCTTTTTCCTACAGCTCC
TGGGCAACGTGCTGGTTATTGTGCTGTCTCATCATTTTGGCAAAGACCGGTCCAACCATGGTGAGCAAGG
GCGAGGAGGTCATCAAAGAGTTCATGCGCTTCAAGGTGCGCATGGAGGGCTCCATGAACGGCCACGAGTT
CGAGATCGAGGGCGAGGGCGAGGGCCGCCCCTACGAGGGCACCCAGACCGCCAAGCTGAAGGTGACCAAG
GGCGGCCCCCTGCCCTTCGCCTGGGACATCCTGTCCCCCCAGTTCATGTACGGCTCCAAGGCGTACGTGA
AGCACCCCGCCGACATCCCCGATTACAAGAAGCTGTCCTTCCCCGAGGGCTTCAAGTGGGAGCGCGTGAT
GAACTTCGAGGACGGCGGTCTGGTGACCGTGACCCAGGACTCCTCCCTGCAGGACGGCACGCTGATCTAC
AAGGTGAAGATGCGCGGCACCAACTTCCCCCCCGACGGCCCCGTAATGCAGAAGAAGACCATGGGCTGGG
AGGCCTCCACCGAGCGCCTGTACCCCCGCGACGGCGTGCTGAAGGGCGAGATCCACCAGGCCCTGAAGCT
GAAGGACGGCGGCCACTACCTGGTGGAGTTCAAGACCATCTACATGGCCAAGAAGCCCGTGCAACTGCCC
GGCTACTACTACGTGGACACCAAGCTGGACATCACCTCCCACAACGAGGACTACACCATCGTGGAACAGT
ACGAGCGCTCCGAGGGCCGCCACCACCTGTTCCTGGGGCATGGCACCGGCAGCACCGGCAGCGGCAGCTC
CGGCACCGCCTCCTCCGAGGACAACAACATGGCCGTCATCAAAGAGTTCATGCGCTTCAAGGTGCGCATG
GAGGGCTCCATGAACGGCCACGAGTTCGAGATCGAGGGCGAGGGCGAGGGCCGCCCCTACGAGGGCACCC
AGACCGCCAAGCTGAAGGTGACCAAGGGCGGCCCCCTGCCCTTCGCCTGGGACATCCTGTCCCCCCAGTT
CATGTACGGCTCCAAGGCGTACGTGAAGCACCCCGCCGACATCCCCGATTACAAGAAGCTGTCCTTCCCC
GAGGGCTTCAAGTGGGAGCGCGTGATGAACTTCGAGGACGGCGGTCTGGTGACCGTGACCCAGGACTCCT
CCCTGCAGGACGGCACGCTGATCTACAAGGTGAAGATGCGCGGCACCAACTTCCCCCCCGACGGCCCCGT
AATGCAGAAGAAGACCATGGGCTGGGAGGCCTCCACCGAGCGCCTGTACCCCCGCGACGGCGTGCTGAAG
GGCGAGATCCACCAGGCCCTGAAGCTGAAGGACGGCGGCCACTACCTGGTGGAGTTCAAGACCATCTACA
TGGCCAAGAAGCCCGTGCAACTGCCCGGCTACTACTACGTGGACACCAAGCTGGACATCACCTCCCACAA
CGAGGACTACACCATCGTGGAACAGTACGAGCGCTCCGAGGGCCGCCACCACCTGTTCCTGTACGGCATG
GACGAGCTGTACAAGTAATTAATTAAGATATCGTCGACACGCGTGAATTCACTCCTCAGGTGCAGGCTGC
CTATCAGAAGGTGGTGGCTGGTGTGGCCAATGCCCTGGCTCACAAATACCACTGAGATCTTTTTCCCTCT
GCCAAAAATTATGGGGACATCATGAAGCCCCTTGAGCATCTGACTTCTGGCTAATAAAGGAAATTTATTT
TCATTGCAATAGTGTGTTGGAATTTTTTGTGTCTCTCACTCGGAAGGACATATGGGAGGGCAAATCATTT
AAAACATCAGAATGAGTATTTGGTTTAGAGTTTGGCAACATATGCCCATATGCTGGCTGCCATGAACAAA
GGTTGGCTATAAAGAGGTCATCAGTATATGAAACAGCCCCCTGCTGTCCATTCCTTATTCCATAGAAAAG
CCTTGACTTGAGGTTAGATTTTTTTTATATTTTGTTTTGTGTTATTTTTTTCTTTAACATCCCTAAAATT
TTCCTTACATGTTTTACTAGCCAGATTTTTCCTCCTCTCCTGACTACTCCCAGTCATAGCTGTCCCTCTT
CTCTTATGGAGATCCCTCGACCTGCAGCCCAAGCTTGGCGTAATCATGGTCATAGCTGTTTCCTGTGTGA
AATTGTTATCCGCTCACAATTCCACACAACATACGAGCCGGAAGCATAAAGTGTAAAGCCTGGGGTGCCT
AATGAGTGAGCTAACTCACATTAATTGCGTTGCGCTCACTGCCCGCTTTCCAGTCGGGAAACCTGTCGTG
CCAGCGGATCGACAGTACTAAGCTTTACTAGGGACAGGATTGGTGACAGAAAAGCCCCATCCTTAGGCCT
CCTCCTTCCTAGTCTCCTGATATTGGGTCTAACCCCCACCTCCTGTTAGGCAGATTCCTTATCTGGTGAC
ACACCCCCATTTCCTGGAGCCATCTCTCTCCTTGCCAGAACCTCTAAGGTTTGCTTACGATGGAGCCAGA
GAGGATCCTGGGAGGGAGAGCTTGGCAGGGGGTGGGAGGGAAGGGGGGGATGCGTGACCTGCCCGGTTCT
CAGTGGCCACCCTGCGCTACCCTCTCCCAGAACCTGAGCTGCTCTGACGCGGCTGTCTGGTGCGTTTCAC
TGATCCTGGTGCTGCAGCTTCCTTACACTTCCCAAGAGGAGAAGCAGTTTGGAAAAACAAAATCAGAATA
AGTTGGTCCTGAGTTCTAACTTTGGCTCTTCACCTTTCTAGTCCCCAATTTATATTGTTCCTCCGTGCGT
CAGTTTTACCTGTGAGATAAGGCCAGTAGCCAGCCCCGTCCTGGCAGGGCTGTGGTGAGGAGGGGGGTGT
CCGTGTGGAAAACTCCCTTTGTGAGAATGGTGCGTCCTAGGTGTTCACCAGGTCGTGGCCGCCTCTACTC
CCTTTCTCTTTCTCCATCCTTCTTTCCTTAAAGAGTCCCCAGTGCTATCTGGGACATATTCCTCCGCCCA
GAGCAGGGTCCCGCTTCCCTAAGGCCCTGCTCTGGGCTTCTGGGTTTGAGTCCTTGGCAAGCCCAGGAGA
GGCGCTCAGGCTTCCCTGTCCCCCTTCCTCGTCCACCATCTCATGCCCCTGGCTCTCCTGCCCCTTCCCT
ACAGGGGTTCCTGGCTCTGCTCTAAGGGCGAATTCGCGGCCGCCATGGTCATAGCTGTTTCCTGTGTGAA
ATTGTTATCCGCTCACAATTCCACACAACATACGAGCCGGAAGCATAAAGTGTAAAGCCTGGGGTGCCTA
ATGAGTGAGCTAACTCACATTAATTGCGTTGCGCTCACTGCCCGCTTTCCAGTCGGGAAACCTGTCGTGC
CAGCTGCATTAATGAATCGGCCAACGCGCGGGGAGAGGCGGTTTGCGTATTGGGCGCTCTTCCGCTTCCT
CGCTCACTGACTCGCTGCGCTCGGTCGTTCGGCTGCGGCGAGCGGTATCAGCTCACTCAAAGGCGGTAAT
ACGGTTATCCACAGAATCAGGGGATAACGCAGGAAAGAACATGTGAGCAAAAGGCCAGCAAAAGGCCAGG
AACCGTAAAAAGGCCGCGTTGCTGGCGTTTTTCCATAGGCTCCGCCCCCCTGACGAGCATCACAAAAATC
GACGCTCAAGTCAGAGGTGGCGAAACCCGACAGGACTATAAAGATACCAGGCGTTTCCCCCTGGAAGCTC
CCTCGTGCGCTCTCCTGTTCCGACCCTGCCGCTTACCGGATACCTGTCCGCCTTTCTCCCTTCGGGAAGC
GTGGCGCTTTCTCATAGCTCACGCTGTAGGTATCTCAGTTCGGTGTAGGTCGTTCGCTCCAAGCTGGGCT
GTGTGCACGAACCCCCCGTTCAGCCCGACCGCTGCGCCTTATCCGGTAACTATCGTCTTGAGTCCAACCC
GGTAAGACACGACTTATCGCCACTGGCAGCAGCCACTGGTAACAGGATTAGCAGAGCGAGGTATGTAGGC
GGTGCTACAGAGTTCTTGAAGTGGTGGCCTAACTACGGCTACACTAGAAGAACAGTATTTGGTATCTGCG
CTCTGCTGAAGCCAGTTACCTTCGGAAAAAGAGTTGGTAGCTCTTGATCCGGCAAACAAACCACCGCTGG
TAGCGGTGGTTTTTTTGTTTGCAAGCAGCAGATTACGCGCAGAAAAAAAGGATCTCAAGAAGATCCTTTG
ATCTTTTCTACGGGGTCTGACGCTCAGTGGAACGAAAACTCACGTTAAGGGATTTTGGTCATGAGATTAT
CAAAAAGGATCTTCACCTAGATCCTTTTAAATTAAAAATGAAGTTTTAAATCAATCTAAAGTATATATGA
GTAAACTTGGTCTGACAGTTACCAATGCTTAATCAGTGAGGCACCTATCTCAGCGATCTGTCTATTTCGT
TCATCCATAGTTGCCTGACTCCCCGTCGTGTAGATAACTACGATACGGGAGGGCTTACCATCTGGCCCCA
GTGCTGCAATGATACCGCGAGACCCACGCTCACCGGCTCCAGATTTATCAGCAATAAACCAGCCAGCCGG
AAGGGCCGAGCGCAGAAGTGGTCCTGCAACTTTATCCGCCTCCATCCAGTCTATTAATTGTTGCCGGGAA
GCTAGAGTAAGTAGTTCGCCAGTTAATAGTTTGCGCAACGTTGTTGCCATTGCTACAGGCATCGTGGTGT
CACGCTCGTCGTTTGGTATGGCTTCATTCAGCTCCGGTTCCCAACGATCAAGGCGAGTTACATGATCCCC
CATGTTGTGCAAAAAAGCGGTTAGCTCCTTCGGTCCTCCGATCGTTGTCAGAAGTAAGTTGGCCGCAGTG
TTATCACTCATGGTTATGGCAGCACTGCATAATTCTCTTACTGTCATGCCATCCGTAAGATGCTTTTCTG
TGACTGGTGAGTACTCAACCAAGTCATTCTGAGAATAGTGTATGCGGCGACCGAGTTGCTCTTGCCCGGC
GTCAATACGGGATAATACCGCGCCACATAGCAGAACTTTAAAAGTGCTCATCATTGGAAAACGTTCTTCG
GGGCGAAAACTCTCAAGGATCTTACCGCTGTTGAGATCCAGTTCGATGTAACCCACTCGTGCACCCAACT
GATCTTCAGCATCTTTTACTTTCACCAGCGTTTCTGGGTGAGCAAAAACAGGAAGGCAAAATGCCGCAAA
AAAGGGAATAAGGGCGACACGGAAATGTTGAATACTCATACTCTTCCTTTTTCAATATTATTGAAGCATT
TATCAGGGTTATTGTCTCATGAGCGGATACATATTTGAATGTATTTAGAAAAATAAACAAATAGGGGTTC
CGCGCACATTTCCCCGAAAAGTGCCACCTGACGTCTAAGAAACCATTATTATCATGACATTAACCTATAA
AAATAGGCGTATCACGAGGCCCTTTCGTCTCGCGCGTTTCGGTGATGACGGTGAAAACCTCTGACACATG
CAGCTCCCGGAGACGGTCACAGCTTGTCTGTAAGCGGATGCCGGGAGCAGACAAGCCCGTCAGGGCGCGT
CAGCGGGTGTTGGCGGGTGTCGGGGCTGGCTTAACTATGCGGCATCAGAGCAGATTGTACTGAGAGTGCA
CCATATGCGGTGTGAAATACCGCACAGATGCGTAAGGAGAAAATACCGCATCAGGCGCCATTCGCCATTC
AGGCTGCGCAACTGTTGGGAAGGGCGATCGGTGCGGGCCTCTTCGCTATTACGCCAGCTGGCGAAAGGGG
GATGTGCTGCAAGGCGATTAAGTTGGGTAACGCCAGGGTTTTCCCAGTCACGACGTTGTAAAACGACGGC
CAGTGAATTCCCTGCAGGTTTAAACGAATTCGCCCTTTGCTTTCTCTGACCAGCATTCTCTCCCCTGGGC
CTGTGCCGCTTTCTGTCTGCAGCTTGTGGCCTGGGTCACCTCTACGGCTGGCCCAGATCCTTCCCTGCCG
CCTCCTTCAGGTTCCGTCTTCCTCCACTCCCTCTTCCCCTTGCTCTCTGCTGTGTTGCTGCCCAAGGATG
CTCTTTCCGGAGCACTTCCTTCTCGGCGCTGCACCACGTGATGTCCTCTGAGCGGATCCTCCCCGTGTCT
GGGTCCTCTCCGGGCATCTCTCCTCCCTCACCCAACCCCATGCCGTCTTCACTCGCTGGGTTCCCTTTTC
CTTCTCCTTCTGGGGCCTGTGCCATCTCTCGTTTCTTAGGATGGCCTTCTCCGACGGATGTCTCCCTTGC
GTCCCGCCTCCCCTTCTTGTAGGCCTGCATCATCACCGTTTTTCTGGACAACCCCAAAGTACCCCGTCTC
CCTGGCTTTAGCCACCTCTCCATCCTCTTGCTTTCTTTGCCTGGACACCCCGTTCTCCTGTGGATTCGGG
TCACCTCTCACTCCTTTCATTTGGGCAGCTCCCCTACCCCCCTTACCTCTCTAGTCTGTGCTAGCTCTTC
CAGCCCCCTGTCATGGCATCTTCCAGGGGTCCGAGAGCTCAGCTAGTCTTCTTCCTCCAACCCGGGCCCC
TATGTCCACTTCAGGACAGCATGTTTGCTGCCTCCAGGGATCCTGTGTCCCCGAGCTGGGACCACCTTAT
ATTCCCAGGGCCGGTTAATGTGGCTCTGGTTCTGGGTACTTTTATCTGTCCCCTCCACCCCACAGTGGGG
CAAGCTTCTGACCTCTTCTCTTCCTCCCACAGGGCCTCGAGAGATCTGGCAGCGGAGAGGGCAGAGGAAG
TCTTCTAACATGCGGTGACGTGGAGGAGAATCCCGGCCCTAGGCTCGAGATGACCGAGTACAAGCCCACG
GTGCGCCTCGCCACCCGCGACGACGTCCCCAGGGCCGTACGCACCCTCGCCGCCGCGTTCGCCGACTACC
CCGCCACGCGCCACACCGTCGATCCGGACCGCCACATCGAGCGGGTCACCGAGCTGCAAGAACTCTTCCT
CACGCGCGTCGGGCTCGACATCGGCAAGGTGTGGGTCGCGGACGACGGCGCCGCGGTGGCGGTCTGGACC
ACGCCGGAGAGCGTCGAAGCGGGGGCGGTGTTCGCCGAGATCGGCCCGCGCATGGCCGAGTTGAGCGGTT
CCCGGCTGGCCGCGCAGCAACAGATGGAAGGCCTCCTGGCGCCGCACCGGCCCAAGGAGCCCGCGTGGTT
CCTGGCCACCGTCGGCGTCTCGCCCGACCACCAGGGCAAGGGTCTGGGCAGCGCCGTCGTGCTCCCCGGA
GTGGAGGCGGCCGAGCGCGCCGGGGTGCCCGCCTTCCTGGAGACCTCCGCGCCCCGCAACCTCCCCTTCT
ACGAGCGGCTCGGCTTCACCGTCACCGCCGACGTCGAGGTGCCCGAAGGACCGCGCACCTGGTGCATGAC
CCGCAAGCCCGGTGCCTGATCTAGAGGGCCCGTTTAAACCCGCTGATCAGCCTCGACTGTGCCTTCTAGT
TGCCAGCCATCTGTTGTTTGCCCCTCCCCCGTGCCTTCCTTGACCCTGGAAGGTGCCACTCCCACTGTCC
TTTCCTAATAAAATGAGGAAATTGCATCGCATTGTCTGAGTAGGTGTCATTCTATTCTGGGGGGTGGGGT
GGGGCAGGACAGCAAGGGGGAGGATTGGGAAGACAATAGCAGGCATGCTGGGGATGCGGTGGGCTCTATG
GGTCTC
Features (pLannotate 1.2.2; 25 found; start..end, strand, type, name):
      1..380     +  enhancer       CMV enhancer: human cytomegalovirus immediate early enhancer
    382..659     +  promoter       chicken β-actin promoter: No description available
    660..1676    +  intron         chimeric intron: chimera between introns from chicken β-actin and rabbit β-globin
   1738..3165    +  CDS            tdTomato: tdTomato is a basic (constitutively fluorescent) orange fluorescent protein published in 2004, derived from Discosoma sp.. It is reported to be a somewhat slowly-maturing tandem dimer with low acid sensitivity.
   3192..3272    +  CDS            HBB (fragment): HBB_PONPY - Experimental evidence at transcript level: Swiss-Prot protein existence level 2. Involved in oxygen transport from the lung to the various peripheral tissues. From Pongo pygmaeus (Bornean orangutan).
   3343..3398    +  polyA_signal   β-globin poly(A) signal: rabbit β-globin polyadenylation signal (Gil and Proudfoot, 1987)
   3783..3799    -  protein_bind   lac operator: The lac repressor binds to the lac operator to inhibit transcription in E. coli. This inhibition can be relieved by adding lactose or isopropyl-β-D-thiogalactopyranoside (IPTG). lac repressor encoded by lacI
   3807..3837    -  promoter       lac promoter: promoter for the E. coli lac operon
   3852..3873    -  protein_bind   CAP binding site: CAP binding activates transcription in the presence of cAMP. E. coli catabolite activator protein
   3886..3925    -  CDS            lacI (fragment): lac repressor; lacI; The lac repressor binds to the lac operator to inhibit transcription in E. coli. This inhibition can be relieved by adding lactose or isopropyl-β-D-thiogalactopyranoside (IPTG).
   3947..4783    +  misc_feature   HA-R: right homology arm from the adeno-associated virus integration site (AAVS1) within intron 1 of the human PPP1R12C gene
   4832..4848    -  protein_bind   lac operator: The lac repressor binds to the lac operator to inhibit transcription in E. coli. This inhibition can be relieved by adding lactose or isopropyl-β-D-thiogalactopyranoside (IPTG). lac repressor encoded by lacI
   4856..4886    -  promoter       lac promoter: promoter for the E. coli lac operon
   4901..4922    -  protein_bind   CAP binding site: CAP binding activates transcription in the presence of cAMP. E. coli catabolite activator protein
   4935..5027    -  CDS            lacI (fragment): lac repressor; lacI; The lac repressor binds to the lac operator to inhibit transcription in E. coli. This inhibition can be relieved by adding lactose or isopropyl-β-D-thiogalactopyranoside (IPTG).
   5210..5798    -  rep_origin     ori: high-copy-number ColE1/pMB1/pBR322/pUC origin of replication
   5969..6829    -  CDS            AmpR: β-lactamase; bla; confers resistance to ampicillin, carbenicillin, and related antibiotics
   6830..6934    -  promoter       AmpR promoter: bla
   7029..7064    +  CDS            rop (fragment): Rop protein, which maintains plasmids at low copy number; rop
   7166..7265    +  misc_feature   bom (fragment): basis of mobility region from pBR322
   7271..7428    -  CDS            lacZα (fragment): LacZα fragment of β-galactosidase; lacZ fragment
   7458..8261    +  misc_feature   HA-L: left homology arm from the adeno-associated virus integration site (AAVS1) within intron 1 of the human PPP1R12C gene
   8268..8293    +  misc_feature   SA: splice acceptor site
   8380..8979    +  CDS            PuroR: puromycin N-acetyltransferase; pac from Streptomyces alboniger; confers resistance to puromycin
   9017..9241    +  polyA_signal   bGH poly(A) signal: bovine growth hormone polyadenylation signal
