[The description below was written by a language model from this plasmid's Addgene catalogue record and pLannotate feature annotations shown in this document.]
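Description:
AAVS1-tdTomato is a donor plasmid for homology-directed knock-in of a constitutive red fluorescent reporter at the human AAVS1 safe-harbour locus, which lies in intron 1 of PPP1R12C. It is built on a pUC57 backbone and is propagated in E. coli through a high-copy ColE1/pUC-type origin with ampicillin resistance (AmpR under its own bla promoter). Although the catalogue lists "AAV" under vector type, the feature table shows no viral ITRs. That label appears to refer to the AAVS1 target site rather than to a packageable AAV genome. Scattered lac promoter/operator, lacI, lacZα, rop and bom fragments are backbone and cloning remnants with no evident functional role.

The targeting cassette is flanked by left and right AAVS1 homology arms of roughly 800 bp each. Immediately after the left arm sit a splice acceptor, a puromycin N-acetyltransferase coding sequence and a bGH polyadenylation signal. No promoter is annotated for PuroR, so this looks like a gene-trap arrangement in which resistance depends on splicing into the endogenous PPP1R12C transcript, which favours recovery of correctly targeted cells. An unannotated stretch lies between the splice acceptor and PuroR, and the record does not say what it contains.

Downstream is the reporter unit: the CAGGS promoter (CMV enhancer, chicken β-actin promoter and chimeric β-actin/β-globin intron) drives tdTomato, a bright tandem-dimer orange-red protein. It is cloned between AgeI and PacI and terminated by rabbit β-globin 3′ sequence and poly(A) signal. The record does not name the nuclease used to cut the locus. The associated publication points to use in labelling human pluripotent stem cells and their derivatives for tracking.
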