Addgene plasmid #159275: AAVS1-tdTomato
Purpose: Human AAVS1 targeting vector for knockin of a CAGGS promoter-driven tdTomato cassette (cloned between AgeI and PacI). Targeted cells will be puromycin resistant.
Depositing lab: Rudolf Jaenisch. Depositing organization: Whitehead Institute for Biomedical Research. Publication: Establishment of human pluripotent stem cell-derived pancreatic beta-like cells in the mouse pancreas. Ma H, Wert KJ, Shvartsman D, Melton DA, Jaenisch R. Proc Natl Acad Sci U S A. 2018 Apr 10;115(15):3924-3929. doi: 10.1073/pnas.1702059115. Epub 2018 Mar 29. PubMed 29599125.
Backbone
  Vector backbone: pUC57
  Vector type: Mammalian Expression, AAV ; S1 knockin donor vector
  Selectable markers: Puromycin
Growth in bacteria
  Bacterial resistance: Ampicillin, 100 μg/mL
  Growth temperature: 30°C
  Growth strain: NEB Stable
  Copy number: High Copy
Gene/Insert
  Gene/Insert name: tdTomato
  Insert size (bp): 1431
  Promoter: CAGGS
  Cloning method: Restriction Enzyme; 5′ cloning site AgeI (not destroyed); 3′ cloning site PacI (not destroyed)
  Sequencing primers: 5′ ggcggctctagagcctctgctaacc; 3′ ttggcagagggaaaaagatctcagtgg
Terms and licenses: Academic/Nonprofit Terms; Industry Terms: Not Available to Industry
How to cite: AAVS1-tdTomato was a gift from Rudolf Jaenisch (Addgene plasmid # 159275 ; http://n2t.net/addgene:159275 ; RRID:Addgene_159275)
